>Addgene plasmid #105316 | pmKikGR Vinculin | addgene full sequence | sequence record 204259 | Addgene NGS Result
TAGAAAAGATCAAAGGATCTTCTTGAGATCCTTTTTTTCTGCGCGTAATCTGCTGCTTGCAAACAAAAAA
ACCACCGCTACCAGCGGTGGTTTGTTTGCCGGATCAAGAGCTACCAACTCTTTTTCCGAAGGTAACTGGC
TTCAGCAGAGCGCAGATACCAAATACTGTTCTTCTAGTGTAGCCGTAGTTAGGCCACCACTTCAAGAACT
CTGTAGCACCGCCTACATACCTCGCTCTGCTAATCCTGTTACCAGTGGCTGCTGCCAGTGGCGATAAGTC
GTGTCTTACCGGGTTGGACTCAAGACGATAGTTACCGGATAAGGCGCAGCGGTCGGGCTGAACGGGGGGT
TCGTGCACACAGCCCAGCTTGGAGCGAACGACCTACACCGAACTGAGATACCTACAGCGTGAGCTATGAG
AAAGCGCCACGCTTCCCGAAGGGAGAAAGGCGGACAGGTATCCGGTAAGCGGCAGGGTCGGAACAGGAGA
GCGCACGAGGGAGCTTCCAGGGGGAAACGCCTGGTATCTTTATAGTCCTGTCGGGTTTCGCCACCTCTGA
CTTGAGCGTCGATTTTTGTGATGCTCGTCAGGGGGGCGGAGCCTATGGAAAAACGCCAGCAACGCGGCCT
TTTTACGGTTCCTGGCCTTTTGCTGGCCTTTTGCTCACATGTTCTTTCCTGCGTTATCCCCTGATTCTGT
GGATAACCGTATTACCGCCATGCATTAGTTATTAATAGTAATCAATTACGGGGTCATTAGTTCATAGCCC
ATATATGGAGTTCCGCGTTACATAACTTACGGTAAATGGCCCGCCTGGCTGACCGCCCAACGACCCCCGC
CCATTGACGTCAATAATGACGTATGTTCCCATAGTAACGCCAATAGGGACTTTCCATTGACGTCAATGGG
TGGAGTATTTACGGTAAACTGCCCACTTGGCAGTACATCAAGTGTATCATATGCCAAGTACGCCCCCTAT
TGACGTCAATGACGGTAAATGGCCCGCCTGGCATTATGCCCAGTACATGACCTTATGGGACTTTCCTACT
TGGCAGTACATCTACGTATTAGTCATCGCTATTACCATGGTGATGCGGTTTTGGCAGTACATCAATGGGC
GTGGATAGCGGTTTGACTCACGGGGATTTCCAAGTCTCCACCCCATTGACGTCAATGGGAGTTTGTTTTG
GCACCAAAATCAACGGGACTTTCCAAAATGTCGTAACAACTCCGCCCCATTGACGCAAATGGGCGGTAGG
CGTGTACGGTGGGAGGTCTATATAAGCAGAGCTGGTTTAGTGAACCGTCAGATCCGCTAGCGCTACCGGT
CGCCACCATGAGTGTGATTACATCAGAAATGAAGATCGAGCTGCGTATGGAAGGCTCTGTAAACGGGCAC
AAGTTCGTGATTACAGGGAAAGGAAGTGGCAGACCTTACGAGGGAACACAGACTGTGGACCTGACAGTCA
TAGAGGGCGGACCTCTTCCTTTTGCTTTCGATATCCTGACAACAGCATTCCATTACGGCAACCGGGTATT
TGTCGAATACCCAGAAGAAATAGTAGACTACTTCAAGCAGTCGTTTCCTGAGGGTTATTCTTGGGAACGA
AGCATGAGTTACGAAGACGGGGGAATTTGCCTCGCCACAAACAATATAACGATGAAGAAAGACGGCAGCA
ACACTTTTGTCAATGAAATTCGATTTGATGGTACAAACTTTCCTGCCAATGGTCCAGTTATGCAGAGGAA
GACCGTCAAATGGGAGCCATCCACTGAGAAAATGTATGTGCGTGATGGAGTGCTGAAGGGTGATGTTGAA
ATGGCTCTGTTGCTTGAAGGAGGTGGCCATTACCGATGTGACTTCAGAACTACTTACAAAGCAAAGAAGG
TTGTCCAGTTGCCAGACTATCACTACGTGGATCATCAAATGGAGATAACAAGCCATGACAAGGATTACAA
CAAGGTTAAGGCGTATGAACATGCTAAGGCTTATTCCGGGACCTACAGGGGCGCCAAGTATGAATTTGAA
GCCTCCGGACTCAGATCTCGAGCTGCGGCCGCCGGATCCAAGCTTATGCCCGTCTTCCACACGCGCACCA
TCGAGAGCATCTTGGAGCCCGTGGCTCAGCAGATCTCCCACCTGGTCATCATGCACGAGGAGGGGGAGGT
AGACGGCAAGGCCATCCCGGACCTCACCGCCCCCGTGTCGGCCGTGCAGGCCGCTGTCAGCAACCTGGTG
CGGGTTGGAAAAGAAACTGTGCAGACAACAGAAGACCAGATCTTGAAAAGGGATATGCCACCAGCATTCA
TCAAAGTAGAGAATGCCTGCACCAAGCTCGTTCGAGCAGCCCAGATGCTGCAAGCAGATCCTTATTCAGT
ACCAGCTCGTGACTACCTAATTGATGGATCAAGAGGCATCCTTTCTGGAACATCAGACTTACTTCTGACA
TTTGATGAAGCGGAGGTCCGTAAAATCATCCGTGTCTGCAAAGGAATATTGGAATATCTGACTGTGGCAG
AAGTAGTAGAGACTATGGAGGATTTGGTGACATATACAAAGAATCTAGGGCCAGGAATGACAAAGATGGC
GAAAATGATCGATGAGAGACAACAGGAATTAACTCATCAGGAACATAGGGTTATGCTGGTGAACTCCATG
AATACTGTGAAGGAGCTATTGCCTGTACTTATTTCAGCTATGAAGATCTTTGTAACCACAAAAAACACTA
AAAGCCAGGGAATAGAAGAGGCCTTGAAAAATCGCAATTTCACAGTAGAGAAAATGAGTGCTGAGATAAA
TGAAATAATCCGTGTATTACAACTCACTTCCTGGGATGAAGATGCCTGGGCCAGCAAGGACACTGAAGCC
ATGAAAAGAGCTTTAGCCCTAATAGATTCAAAGATGAACCAGGCAAAAGGCTGGCTGAGAGATCCAAACG
CACCTCCAGGGGATGCTGGTGAGCAAGCAATAAGGCAGATCCTTGATGAAGCTGGAAAAGCAGGAGAATT
GTGTGCAGGCAAAGAACGCAGGGAGATTCTGGGAACATGCAAAACTTTGGGCCAAATGACTGATCAACTT
GCTGATCTCCGAGCTAGAGGACAGGGTGCTACACCGATGGCAATGCAGAAGGCACAGCAGGTGTCACAAG
GCCTGGATTTGCTCACTGCAAAAGTGGAGAATGCAGCCCGGAAATTGGAGGCCATGACAAACTCTAAGCA
GGCTATTGCAAAGAAGATTGATGCTGCTCAGAACTGGCTTGCGGATCCCAACGGCGGAAGTGAAGGAGAA
GAACACATTCGAGGAATTATGTCTGAAGCAAGGAAAGTTGCAGAATTGTGTGAGGAGCCTAAAGAAAGAG
ATGATATCCTTCGCTCCTTGGGGGAAATCTCTGCTCTGACAGCTAAGCTGTCAGATCTGCGACGACATGG
GAAAGGCGACTCTCCTGAGGCCCGTGCATTGGCCAAGCAAATAGCTACATCACTTCAGAACTTACAGTCC
AAAACAAACAGAGCTGTAGCAAATACTAGGCCAGTTAAAGCTGCTGTCCATTTGGAGGGCAAGATTGAGC
AAGCCCAGAGGTGGATAGATAATCCTACAGTTGATGATCGGGGAGTAGGCCAGGCAGCAATTCGGGGTTT
GGTTGCAGAAGGTCGTCGTCTAGCCAATGTCATGATGGGACCTTATCGTCAGGACCTGCTTGCCAAATGT
GACCGTGTAGACCAGCTGGCTGCTCAGCTTGCTGACCTTGCAGCAAGAGGGGAAGGAGAGTCTCCTCAGG
CTAGGGCAATTGCTGCTCAGCTTCAGGACTCCCTGAAGGATCTCAAAGCACGGATGCAAGAAGCAATGAC
CCAGGAGGTGTCTGATGTTTTCAGTGACACTACAACCCCTATTAAGTTGTTAGCAGTAGCAGCCACTGCT
CCTTCTGATACTCCCAATAGAGAAGAGGTGTTTGAAGAAAGAGCAGCAAATTTTGAAAACCATGCTGCTA
GACTGGGAGCAACAGCAGAAAAAGCAGCTGCAGTTGGAACTGCTAATAAAACTACTGTGGAAGGCATTCA
GGCAACAGTCAAATCTGCAAGGGAGCTTACACCACAGGTAGTATCGGCTGCTCGAATCCTCCTGAGAAAT
CCTGGAAATCAAGCTGCTTATGAGCATTTTGAGACAATGAAAAACCAATGGATTGATAATGTAGAAAAGA
TGACAGGGCTGGTGGATGAGGCCATCGATACCAAGTCTCTGTTGGATGCATCAGAAGAGGCTATTAAGAA
GGATCTTGATAAATGTAAAGTTGCAATGGCCAATATGCAACCTCAGATGCTGGTAGCTGGAGCCACCAGC
ATTGCTAGACGAGCGAACCGCATCCTGCTTGTGGCAAAACGGGAGGTTGAAAATTCAGAAGACCCTAAAT
TCAGGGAGGCTGTTAAAGCAGCTTCTGATGAGCTGAGCAAAACCATATCACCGATGGTAATGGATGCTAA
AGCTGTAGCAGGAAATATCTCTGATCCTGGTTTGCAGAAGAGTTTCTTGGATTCTGGATACAGGATTCTG
GGAGCTGTGGCCAAAGTCAGAGAAGCCTTTCAGCCTCAGGAGCCAGACTTTCCCCCTCCTCCTCCTGACC
TAGAGCATCTCCATCTGACTGATGAGCTTGCTCCTCCAAAACCACCACTTCCAGAAGGTGAGGTTCCCCC
ACCCAGACCACCACCCCCTGAAGAAAAAGATGAGGAGTTCCCAGAGCAGAAAGCAGGAGAAGCTATTAAT
CAGCCCATGATGATGGCTGCTAGGCAGTTGCATGACGAGGCTCGGAAATGGTCTAGCAAGGGTAACGACA
TCATTGCTGCTGCTAAACGAATGGCGCTGCTCATGGCTGAGATGTCACGCCTGGTGCGAGGAGGCAGCGG
AAACAAGCGTGCCCTCATCCAGTGTGCAAAAGATATTGCTAAGGCATCGGATGAAGTCACTCGATTGGCC
AAAGAGGTGGCCAAGCAATGTACTGATAAACGCATTAGAACAAACCTCTTACAGGTCTGTGAGCGAATCC
CAACCATCAGCACGCAGCTCAAAATTCTTTCCACAGTGAAAGCTACCATGCTGGGCAGGACTAACATCAG
CGATGAAGAATCAGAACAGGCAACTGAGATGTTGGTTCATAACGCCCAGAACCTCATGCAGTCTGTGAAG
GAAACTGTGAGAGAAGCTGAAGCAGCATCCATTAAGATAAGAACAGATGCCGGATTCACTCTGCGCTGGG
TCAGAAAGACCCCATGGTATCAGTAAACACTCTAGATAACTGATCATAATCAGCCATACCACATTTGTAG
AGGTTTTACTTGCTTTAAAAAACCTCCCACACCTCCCCCTGAACCTGAAACATAAAATGAATGCAATTGT
TGTTGTTAACTTGTTTATTGCAGCTTATAATGGTTACAAATAAAGCAATAGCATCACAAATTTCACAAAT
AAAGCATTTTTTTCACTGCATTCTAGTTGTGGTTTGTCCAAACTCATCAATGTATCTTAACGCGTAAATT
GTAAGCGTTAATATTTTGTTAAAATTCGCGTTAAATTTTTGTTAAATCAGCTCATTTTTTAACCAATAGG
CCGAAATCGGCAAAATCCCTTATAAATCAAAAGAATAGACCGAGATAGGGT
[37 nt withheld, positions 5652-5688]
AAAGAACGTGGACTCCAACGTCAAAGG
[49 nt withheld, positions 5716-5764]
T
[91 nt withheld, positions 5766-5856]
G
[124 nt withheld, positions 5858-5981]
CAGGTGGCACTTTTCGGGGAAATGTGCGCGGAACCCCTATTTGTTTATTTTTCTAAATACATTCAAATAT
GTATCCGCTCATGAGACAATAACCCTGATAAATGCTTCAATAATATTGAAAAAGGAAGAGTCCTGAGGCG
GAAAGAACCAGCTGTGGAATGTGTGTCAGTTAGGGTGTGGAAAGTCCCCAGGCTCCCCAGCAGGCAGAAG
TATGCAAAGCATGCATCTCAATTAGTCAGCAACCAGGTGTGGAAAGTCCCCAGGCTCCCCAGCAGGCAGA
AGTATGCAAAGCATGCATCTCAATTAGTCAGCAACCATAGTCCCGCCCCTAACTCCGCCCATCCCGCCCC
TAACTCCGCCCAGTTCCGCCCATTCTCCGCCCCATGGCTGACTAATTTTTTTTATTTATGCAGAGGCCGA
GGCCGCCTCGGCCTCTGAGCTATTCCAGAAGTAGTGAGGAGGCTTTTTTGGAGGCCTAGGCTTTTGCAAA
GATCGATCAAGAGACAGGATGAGGATCGTTTCGCATGATTGAACAAGATGGATTGCACGCAGGTTCTCCG
GCCGCTTGGGTGGAGAGGCTATTCGGCTATGACTGGGCACAACAGACAATCGGCTGCTCTGATGCCGCCG
TGTTCCGGCTGTCAGCGCAGGGGCGCCCGGTTCTTTTTGTCAAGACCGACCTGTCCGGTGCCCTGAATGA
ACTGCAAGACGAGGCAGCGCGGCTATCGTGGCTGGCCACGACGGGCGTTCCTTGCGCAGCTGTGCTCGAC
GTTGTCACTGAAGCGGGAAGGGACTGGCTGCTATTGGGCGAAGTGCCGGGGCAGGATCTCCTGTCATCTC
ACCTTGCTCCTGCCGAGAAAGTATCCATCATGGCTGATGCAATGCGGCGGCTGCATACGCTTGATCCGGC
TACCTGCCCATTCGACCACCAAGCGAAACATCGCATCGAGCGAGCACGTACTCGGATGGAAGCCGGTCTT
GTCGATCAGGATGATCTGGACGAAGAGCATCAGGGGCTCGCGCCAGCCGAACTGTTCGCCAGGCTCAAGG
CGAGCATGCCCGACGGCGAGGATCTCGTCGTGACCCATGGCGATGCCTGCTTGCCGAATATCATGGTGGA
AAATGGCCGCTTTTCTGGATTCATCGACTGTGGCCGGCTGGGTGTGGCGGACCGCTATCAGGACATAGCG
TTGGCTACCCGTGATATTGCTGAAGAGCTTGGCGGCGAATGGGCTGACCGCTTCCTCGTGCTTTACGGTA
TCGCCGCTCCCGATTCGCAGCGCATCGCCTTCTATCGCCTTCTTGACGAGTTCTTCTGAGCGGGACTCTG
GGGTTCGAAATGACCGACCAAGCGACGCCCAACCTGCCATCACGAGATTTCGATTCCACCGCCGCCTTCT
ATGAAAGGTTGGGCTTCGGAATCGTTTTCCGGGACGCCGGCTGGATGATCCTCCAGCGCGGGGATCTCAT
GCTGGAGTTCTTCGCCCACCCTAGGGGGAGGCTAACTGAAACACGGAAGGAGACAATACCGGAAGGAACC
CGCGCTATGACGGCAATAAAAAGACAGAATAAAACGCACGGTGTTGGGTCGTTTGTTCATAAACGCGGGG
TTCGGTCCCAGGGCTGGCACTCTGTCGATACCCCACCGAGACCCCATTGGGGCCAATACGCCCGCGTTTC
TTCCTTTTCCCCACCCCACCCCCCAAGTTCGGGTGAAGGCCCAGGGCTCGCAGCCAACGTCGGGGCGGCA
GGCCCTGCCATAGCCTCAGGTTACTCATATATACTTTAGATTGATTTAAAACTTCATTTTTAATTTAAAA
GGATCTAGGTGAAGATCCTTTTTGATAATCTCATGACCAAAATCCCTTAACGTGAGTTTTCGTTCCACTG
AGCGTCAGACCCCG
Features (pLannotate 1.2.2; 15 found; start..end, strand, type, name):
     23..611     +  rep_origin     ori: high-copy-number ColE1/pMB1/pBR322/pUC origin of replication
    786..1089    +  enhancer       CMV enhancer: human cytomegalovirus immediate early enhancer
   1090..1293    +  promoter       CMV promoter: human cytomegalovirus (CMV) immediate early promoter
   1338..2033    +  CDS            mKikGR: mKikGR is a photoconvertible green/yellow fluorescent protein published in 2008, derived from Favia favus. It has high acid sensitivity.
   2034..2054    +  misc_feature   MCS (fragment): multiple cloning site
   2076..5273    +  CDS            Vcl: VINC_MOUSE - Experimental evidence at protein level: Swiss-Prot protein existence level 1. Actin filament (F-actin)-binding protein involved in cell- matrix adhesion and cell-cell adhesion. Regulates cell-surface E- cadherin expression and potentiates mechanosensing by the E-cadherin complex. May also play important roles in cell morphology and locomotion (By similarity). From Mus musculus (Mouse).
   5291..5375    +  CDS            large T antigen (fragment): large T antigen from SV40 (simian virus 40)
   5398..5519    +  polyA_signal   SV40 poly(A) signal: SV40 polyadenylation signal
   5553..5981    -  rep_origin     f1 ori (sequence partly withheld): f1 bacteriophage origin of replication; arrow indicates direction of (+) strand synthesis
   6008..6112    +  promoter       AmpR promoter: bla
   6114..6471    +  promoter       SV40 promoter: SV40 enhancer and early promoter
   6506..7300    +  CDS            NeoR/KanR: aminoglycoside phosphotransferase from Tn5; aph(3')-II (or nptII); confers resistance to neomycin, kanamycin, and G418 (Geneticin®)
   7321..7473    +  CDS            ble (fragment): BLE_KLEPN - Experimental evidence at protein level: Swiss-Prot protein existence level 1. Binding protein with a strong affinity to the bleomycin family of antibiotics. Binds to CL990; an antimitotic-antibiotic compound. From Klebsiella pneumoniae.
   7532..7579    +  polyA_signal   HSV TK poly(A) signal: herpes simplex virus thymidine kinase polyadenylation signal (Cole and Stacy, 1985)
   7670..7686    -  polyA_signal   bGH poly(A) signal (fragment): bovine growth hormone polyadenylation signal
