[The description below was written by a language model from this plasmid's Addgene catalogue record and pLannotate feature annotations shown in this document.]
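Description:
pmKikGR Vinculin is a mammalian expression plasmid of about 7.9 kb that produces chicken (G. gallus) vinculin fused at its N terminus to the photoconvertible fluorescent protein mKikGR. The backbone, pmKikGRNB, is a modified pEGFP-C1-type vector in which the EGFP coding sequence was replaced by mKikGR preceded by a Kozak sequence. It replicates at high copy in E. coli through a ColE1/pUC-type origin and also carries an f1 origin. A single NeoR/KanR cassette (Tn5 aminoglycoside phosphotransferase) sits behind tandem bacterial (bla-type) and SV40 early promoters and ends in an HSV TK polyadenylation signal. This arrangement gives kanamycin resistance in bacteria and would permit G418 selection in mammalian cells.

The expression unit is driven by the human CMV immediate early enhancer and promoter. The mKikGR open reading frame is followed by a short remnant of the multiple cloning site and then the roughly 3.2 kb vinculin cDNA, cloned between HindIII and XbaI sites, with an SV40 poly(A) signal downstream. The automated annotation labels the vinculin CDS by similarity to the mouse protein, but the catalogue entry gives the insert as chicken. Short fragments annotated as SV40 large T antigen, ble and bGH poly(A) appear to be residual backbone sequence rather than functional parts.

Vinculin is an F-actin-binding component of focal adhesions, and mKikGR can be switched from green to red emission by illumination with violet light. Converting a defined subset of labelled molecules lets their fate be followed over time. The stated purpose of the plasmid is studying the kinetics and dynamics of vinculin in focal adhesions, and the associated work concerns adhesion dynamics during cell migration.
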