Addgene plasmid #105316: pmKikGR Vinculin
Purpose: Photoconvertable focal adhesion protein vinculin to study kinetics or dynamics
Depositing lab: Kenneth Yamada. Depositing organization: National Institute of Dental and Craniofacial Research (NIDCR). Publication: Micro-environmental control of cell migration--myosin IIA is required for efficient migration in fibrillar environments through control of cell adhesion dynamics. Doyle AD, Kutys ML, Conti MA, Matsumoto K, Adelstein RS, Yamada KM. J Cell Sci. 2012 May 1;125(Pt 9):2244-56. doi: 10.1242/jcs.098806. Epub 2012 Feb 10. PubMed 22328520.
Backbone
  Vector backbone: pmKikGRNB
  Backbone manufacturer: modified pEGFP-C1
  Vector type: Mammalian Expression
Growth in bacteria
  Bacterial resistance: Kanamycin, 50 μg/mL
  Growth temperature: 37°C
  Growth strain: DH5alpha
  Copy number: High Copy
Gene/Insert
  Gene/Insert name: vinculin (alt names: VCL; NM_205441)
  Species: G. gallus (chicken)
  Insert size (bp): 3200
  Entrez Gene: VCL (a.k.a. VINC1)
  Tag / fusion protein: KikGR (N terminal on backbone)
  Cloning method: Restriction Enzyme; 5′ cloning site HindIII (unknown if destroyed); 3′ cloning site Xba1 (unknown if destroyed)
  Sequencing primers: 5′ TCCAGTTGCCAGACTATCAC
Terms and licenses: Academic/Nonprofit Terms; Industry Terms: Not Available to Industry
Depositor comments: pmKikGR was constructed by inserting sequence corresponding to mKikGR with Kozak sequence to replace EGFP in Nhe1 /BglII sites of pEGFP NBC1. Vinculin cDNA was from Dr. Benjamin Geiger (Weizmann Institute) and mKikGR was from Dr. Atsushi Miyawaki (Riken BSI).
How to cite: pmKikGR Vinculin was a gift from Kenneth Yamada (Addgene plasmid # 105316 ; http://n2t.net/addgene:105316 ; RRID:Addgene_105316)
