>Addgene plasmid #105316 | pmKikGR Vinculin | depositor partial sequence | sequence record 199518 | 3'end KikGR-5'vinculin
ATTACAACAAGGTTAAGGCGTATGAACATGCTAAGGCTTATTCCGGGACCTACAGGGGCGCCAAGTATGA
ATTTGAAGCCTCCGGACTCAGATCTCGAGCTGCGGCCGCCGGATCCAAGCTTATGCCCGTCTTCCACACG
CGCACCATCGAGAGCATCTTGGAGCCCGTGGCTCAGCAGATCTCCCACCTGGTCATCATGCACGAGGAGG
GGGAGGTAGACGGCAAGGCCATCCCGGACCTCACCGCCCCCGTGTCGGCCGTGCAGGCCGCTGTCAGCAA
CCTGGTGCGGGTTGGAAAAGAAACTGTGCAGACAACAGAAGACCAGATCTTGAAAAGGGATATGCCACCA
GCATTCATCAAAGTAGAGAATGCCTGCACCAAGCTCGTTCGAGCAGCCCAGATGCTGCAAGCAGATCCTT
ATTCAGTACCAGCTCGTGACTACCTAATTGATGGATCAAGAGGCATCCTTTCTGGAACATCAGACTTGCT
TCTGACATTTGATGAAGCAGAGGTCCGTAAAATCATCCGTGTCTGCAAAGGAATATTGGAATATCTGACT
GTGGCAGAAGTAGTAGAGACTATGGAGGATTTGGTGACATATACAAAGAATCTAGGGCCAGGAATGACAA
AGATGGCAAAAATGATCGATGAGAGACAACAGGAATTAACTCATCAGGAACATAGGGTTATGCTGGTGAA
CTCCATGAATACTGTGAAGGAGCTATTGCCTGTACTTATTTCAGCTATGAAGATCTTTGTAACCACAAAA
AACACTAAAAGCCAGGGAATAGAAGAGGCCTTGAAAAATCGCAATTTCACAGTAGAGAAAATGAGTGCTG
AGATAAATGAAATAATCCGTGTATTACAACTCACTTCCTGGGATGAAGATGCCTGGGCCAGCAAGGACAC
TGAAGCCATGAA
